>Addgene plasmid #60950 | pBS-CGGA-GTGC | depositor full sequence | sequence record 100082 | Updated full dep seq
CTG
[124 nt withheld, positions 4-127]
C
[91 nt withheld, positions 129-219]
A
[49 nt withheld, positions 221-269]
CCTTTGACGTTGGAGTCCACGTTCTTT
[37 nt withheld, positions 297-333]
ACCCTATCTCGGTCTATTCTTTTGATTTATAAGGGATTTTGCCGATTTCGGCCTATTGGTTAAAAAAATG
AGCTGATTTAACAAAAATTTAACGCGAATTTTAACAAAATATTAACGCTTACAATTTCCATTCGCCATTC
AGGCTGCGCAACTGTTGGGAAGGGCGATCGGTGCGGGCCTCTTCGCTATTACGCCAGCTGGCGAAAGGGG
GATGTGCTGCAAGGCGATTAAGTTGGGTAACGCCAGGGTTTTCCCAGTCACGACGTTGTAAAACGACGGC
CAGTGAGCGCGCGTAATACGACTCACTATAGGGCGAATTGGGTACGGATGAGACGTGGCACACCACGTCT
CAGTGCAGGTGGAGCTCCAGCTTTTGTTCCCTTTAGTGAGGGTTAATTGCGCGCTTGGCGTAATCATGGT
CATAGCTGTTTCCTGTGTGAAATTGTTATCCGCTCACAATTCCACACAACATACGAGCCGGAAGCATAAA
GTGTAAAGCCTGGGGTGCCTAATGAGTGAGCTAACTCACATTAATTGCGTTGCGCTCACTGCCCGCTTTC
CAGTCGGGAAACCTGTCGTGCCAGCTGCATTAATGAATCGGCCAACGCGCGGGGAGAGGCGGTTTGCGTA
TTGGGCGCTCTTCCGCTTCCTCGCTCACTGACTCGCTGCGCTCGGTCGTTCGGCTGCGGCGAGCGGTATC
AGCTCACTCAAAGGCGGTAATACGGTTATCCACAGAATCAGGGGATAACGCAGGAAAGAACATGTGAGCA
AAAGGCCAGCAAAAGGCCAGGAACCGTAAAAAGGCCGCGTTGCTGGCGTTTTTCCATAGGCTCCGCCCCC
CTGACGAGCATCACAAAAATCGACGCTCAAGTCAGAGGTGGCGAAACCCGACAGGACTATAAAGATACCA
GGCGTTTCCCCCTGGAAGCTCCCTCGTGCGCTCTCCTGTTCCGACCCTGCCGCTTACCGGATACCTGTCC
GCCTTTCTCCCTTCGGGAAGCGTGGCGCTTTCTCATAGCTCACGCTGTAGGTATCTCAGTTCGGTGTAGG
TCGTTCGCTCCAAGCTGGGCTGTGTGCACGAACCCCCCGTTCAGCCCGACCGCTGCGCCTTATCCGGTAA
CTATCGTCTTGAGTCCAACCCGGTAAGACACGACTTATCGCCACTGGCAGCAGCCACTGGTAACAGGATT
AGCAGAGCGAGGTATGTAGGCGGTGCTACAGAGTTCTTGAAGTGGTGGCCTAACTACGGCTACACTAGAA
GGACAGTATTTGGTATCTGCGCTCTGCTGAAGCCAGTTACCTTCGGAAAAAGAGTTGGTAGCTCTTGATC
CGGCAAACAAACCACCGCTGGTAGCGGTGGTTTTTTTGTTTGCAAGCAGCAGATTACGCGCAGAAAAAAA
GGATCTCAAGAAGATCCTTTGATCTTTTCTACGGGGTCTGACGCTCAGTGGAACGAAAACTCACGTTAAG
GGATTTTGGTCATGAGATTATCAAAAAGGATCTTCACCTAGATCCTTTTAAATTAAAAATGAAGTTTTAA
ATCAATCTAAAGTATATATGAGTAAACTTGGTCTGACAGTTACCAATGCTTAATCAGTGAGGCACCTATC
TCAGCGATCTGTCTATTTCGTTCATCCATAGTTGCCTGACTCCCCGTCGTGTAGATAACTACGATACGGG
AGGGCTTACCATCTGGCCCCAGTGCTGCAATGATACCGCGAGACCCACGCTCACCGGCTCCAGATTTATC
AGCAATAAACCAGCCAGCCGGAAGGGCCGAGCGCAGAAGTGGTCCTGCAACTTTATCCGCCTCCATCCAG
TCTATTAATTGTTGCCGGGAAGCTAGAGTAAGTAGTTCGCCAGTTAATAGTTTGCGCAACGTTGTTGCCA
TTGCTACAGGCATCGTGGTGTCACGCTCGTCGTTTGGTATGGCTTCATTCAGCTCCGGTTCCCAACGATC
AAGGCGAGTTACATGATCCCCCATGTTGTGCAAAAAAGCGGTTAGCTCCTTCGGTCCTCCGATCGTTGTC
AGAAGTAAGTTGGCCGCAGTGTTATCACTCATGGTTATGGCAGCACTGCATAATTCTCTTACTGTCATGC
CATCCGTAAGATGCTTTTCTGTGACTGGTGAGTACTCAACCAAGTCATTCTGAGAATAGTGTATGCGGCG
ACCGAGTTGCTCTTGCCCGGCGTCAATACGGGATAATACCGCGCCACATAGCAGAACTTTAAAAGTGCTC
ATCATTGGAAAACGTTCTTCGGGGCGAAAACTCTCAAGGATCTTACCGCTGTTGAGATCCAGTTCGATGT
AACCCACTCGTGCACCCAACTGATCTTCAGCATCTTTTACTTTCACCAGCGTTTCTGGGTGAGCAAAAAC
AGGAAGGCAAAATGCCGCAAAAAAGGGAATAAGGGCGACACGGAAATGTTGAATACTCATACTCTTCCTT
TTTCAATATTATTGAAGCATTTATCAGGGTTATTGTCTCATGAGCGGATACATATTTGAATGTATTTAGA
AAAATAAACAAATAGGGGTTCCGCGCACATTTCCCCGAAAAGTGCCAC
Features (pLannotate 1.2.2; 11 found; start..end, strand, type, name):
      4..362     +  rep_origin     f1 ori (sequence partly withheld): f1 bacteriophage origin of replication; arrow indicates direction of (+) strand synthesis
    464..619     -  CDS            lacZα (fragment): LacZα fragment of β-galactosidase; lacZ fragment
    627..645     +  promoter       T7 promoter: promoter for bacteriophage T7 RNA polymerase
    713..731     -  promoter       T3 promoter: promoter for bacteriophage T3 RNA polymerase
    776..792     -  protein_bind   lac operator: The lac repressor binds to the lac operator to inhibit transcription in E. coli. This inhibition can be relieved by adding lactose or isopropyl-β-D-thiogalactopyranoside (IPTG). lac repressor encoded by lacI
    800..830     -  promoter       lac promoter: promoter for the E. coli lac operon
    845..866     -  protein_bind   CAP binding site: CAP binding activates transcription in the presence of cAMP. E. coli catabolite activator protein
    879..971     -  CDS            lacI (fragment): lac repressor; lacI; The lac repressor binds to the lac operator to inhibit transcription in E. coli. This inhibition can be relieved by adding lactose or isopropyl-β-D-thiogalactopyranoside (IPTG).
   1154..1742    -  rep_origin     ori: high-copy-number ColE1/pMB1/pBR322/pUC origin of replication
   1913..2773    -  CDS            AmpR: β-lactamase; bla; confers resistance to ampicillin, carbenicillin, and related antibiotics
   2774..2878    -  promoter       AmpR promoter: bla
