[The description below was written by a language model from this plasmid's Addgene catalogue record and pLannotate feature annotations shown in this document.]
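Description:
pBS-CGGA-GTGC is an empty backbone derived from pBluescript II, catalogued as a CRISPR-type vector and intended as the receiving plasmid for assembling homology-directed repair donors for knock-in experiments in Drosophila. It is a small (about 2.9 kb) bacterial cloning plasmid. It replicates in E. coli from a high-copy ColE1/pUC-type origin and is selected through the β-lactamase gene (AmpR) driven by its own bla promoter. An f1 bacteriophage origin is also present, a standard phagemid element that allows single-stranded DNA production with helper phage.

The annotated features are otherwise those of the parental pBluescript cloning region. A lac promoter with its operator and CAP binding site lies upstream of a lacZα fragment, and T7 and T3 promoters flank the short interval where inserts are placed. Only a fragment of lacZα is annotated, and a short lacI remnant sits nearby, both typical carry-overs of this backbone. The gap between the T7 and T3 promoters is much shorter than a full polylinker, which suggests the multiple cloning site has been replaced. The feature table does not annotate what occupies it. The name suggests two four-nucleotide sequences, CGGA and GTGC, that could define overhangs for directional assembly of donor fragments, but the record does not state this or name the enzymes involved.

The plasmid carries no insert, Drosophila promoter, marker, recombinase site or homology arms. These would be added by the user when building a locus-specific donor, in the context of a two-step strategy combining CRISPR targeting with recombinase-mediated cassette exchange.
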