Addgene plasmid #60950: pBS-CGGA-GTGC
Purpose: (Empty Backbone) Drosophila, backbone for donor plasmid assembly. CRISPR knock-in.
Depositing lab: Frank Schnorrer. Depositing organization: Max Planck Institute of Biochemistry. Publication: A Versatile Two-Step CRISPR- and RMCE-Based Strategy for Efficient Genome Engineering in Drosophila. Zhang X, Koolhaas WH, Schnorrer F. G3 (Bethesda). 2014 Oct 15. pii: g3.114.013979. doi: 10.1534/g3.114.013979. PubMed 25324299.
Backbone
  Vector backbone: pBluescript II
  Backbone manufacturer: Stratagene
  Backbone size (bp): 2905
  Vector type: CRISPR
Growth in bacteria
  Bacterial resistance: Ampicillin, 100 μg/mL
  Growth temperature: 37°C
  Growth strain: DH5alpha
  Copy number: High Copy
Terms and licenses: Academic/Nonprofit Terms; Industry Terms: Not Available to Industry
How to cite: pBS-CGGA-GTGC was a gift from Frank Schnorrer (Addgene plasmid # 60950 ; http://n2t.net/addgene:60950 ; RRID:Addgene_60950)
