>Addgene plasmid #60950 | pBS-CGGA-GTGC | addgene partial sequence | sequence record 99998 | M13-F20 5'-TGTAAAACGACGGCCAGT-3'
GGGTACGGATGAGACGTGGCACACCACGTCTCAGTGCAGGTGGAGCTCCAGCTTTTGTTCCCTTTAGTGA
GGGTTAATTGCGCGCTTGGCGTAATCATGGTCATAGCTGTTTCCTGTGTGAAATTGTTATCCGCTCACAA
TTCCACACAACATACGAGCCGGAAGCATAAAGTGTAAAGCCTGGGGTGCCTAATGAGTGAGCTAACTCAC
ATTAATTGCGTTGCGCTCACTGCCCGCTTTCCAGTCGGGAAACCTGTCGTGCCAGCTGCATTAATGAATC
GGCCAACGCGCGGGGAGAGGCGGTTTGCGTATTGGGCGCTCTTCCGCTTCCTCGCTCACTGACTCGCTGC
GCTCGGTCGTTCGGCTGCGGCGAGCGGTATCAGCTCACTCAAAGGCGGTAATACGGTTATCCACAGAATC
AGGGGATAACGCAGGAAAGAACATGTGAGCAAAAGGCCAGCAAAAGGCCAGGAACCGTAAAAAGGCCGCG
TTGCTGGCGTTTTTCCATAGGCTCCGCCCCCCTGACGAGCATCACAAAAATCGACGCTCAAGTCAGAGGT
GGCGAAACCCGACAGGACTATAAAGATACCAGGCGTTTCCCCCTGGAAGCTCCCTCGTGCGCTCTCCTGT
TCCGACCCTGCCGCTTACCGGATACCTGTCCGCCTTTCTCCCTTCGGGAAGCGTGGCGCTTTCTCATAGC
TCACGCTGTAGGTATCTCAGTTCGGTGTAGGTCGTTCGCTCCAAGCTGGGCTGTGTGCACGAACCCCCCG
TTCAGCCCGACCGCTGCGCCTTATCCGGTAACTATCGTCTTGAGTCCAACCCGGTAAGACACGACTTATC
GCCACTGGCAGCAG
