>Addgene plasmid #60950 | pBS-CGGA-GTGC | addgene partial sequence | sequence record 99999 | M13-Rev 5'-CAGGAAACAGCTATGACC-3'
GTCTCATGAGCGGATACATATTTGAATGTATTTAGAAAAATAAACAAATAGGGGTTCCGCGCACATTTCC
CCGAAAAGTGCCACCTG
[124 nt withheld, positions 88-211]
C
[91 nt withheld, positions 213-303]
A
[49 nt withheld, positions 305-353]
CCTTTGACGTTGGAGTCCACGTTCTTT
[37 nt withheld, positions 381-417]
ACCCTATCTCGGTCTATTCTTTTGATTTATAAGGGATTTTGCCGATTTCGGCCTATTGGTTAAAAAAATG
AGCTGATTTAACAAAAATTTAACGCGAATTTTAACAAAATATTAACGCTTACAATTTCCATTCGCCATTC
AGGCTGCGCAACTGTTGGGAAGGGCGATCGGTGCGGGCCTCTTCGCTATTACGCCAGCTGGCGAAAGGGG
GATGTGCTGCAAGGCGATTAAGTTGGGTAACGCCAGGGTTTTCCCAGTCACGACGTTGTAAAACGACGGC
CAGTGAGCGCGCGTAATACGACTCACTATAGGGCGAATTGGGTACGGATGAGACGTGGCACACCACGTCT
CAGTGCAGGTGGAGCTCCAGC
